Addgene plasmid #139117: pJ4M_HRP-1_FL
Purpose: express HRP-1 with a C-terminal maltose binding protein tag
Depositing lab: Nicolas Fawzi. Depositing organization: Brown University. Publication: Tyrosine phosphorylation regulates hnRNPA2 granule protein partitioning and reduces neurodegeneration. Ryan VH, Perdikari TM, Naik MT, Saueressig CF, Lins J, Dignon GL, Mittal J, Hart AC, Fawzi NL. EMBO J. 2021 Feb 1;40(3):e105001. doi: 10.15252/embj.2020105001. Epub 2020 Dec 22. PubMed 33349959.
Backbone
  Vector backbone: pJ4M
  Vector type: Bacterial Expression
Growth in bacteria
  Bacterial resistance: Kanamycin, 50 μg/mL
  Growth temperature: 37°C
  Growth strain: DH5alpha
  Copy number: High Copy
Gene/Insert
  Gene/Insert name: hrp-1
  Species: C. elegans (nematode)
  Mutation: None
  Entrez Gene: hrp-1 (a.k.a. CELE_F42A6.7)
  Cloning method: Restriction Enzyme; 5′ cloning site unknown (unknown if destroyed)
Terms and licenses: Academic/Nonprofit Terms; Industry Terms: Not Available to Industry
How to cite: pJ4M_HRP-1_FL was a gift from Nicolas Fawzi (Addgene plasmid # 139117 ; http://n2t.net/addgene:139117 ; RRID:Addgene_139117)
