[The description below was written by a language model from this plasmid's Addgene catalogue record and pLannotate feature annotations shown in this document.]
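Description:
pJ4M_HRP-1_FL is a bacterial expression plasmid built on the pJ4M backbone for producing full-length, unmutated HRP-1, the Caenorhabditis elegans hnRNP A-family RNA-binding protein, as a fusion to maltose binding protein. It is a 6,183 nt circular plasmid that replicates from a high-copy ColE1/pUC-type origin and is selected with kanamycin through an aph(3')-Ia aminoglycoside phosphotransferase gene, which appears to be driven by a fragment of the bla (AmpR) promoter.

The expression cassette begins with a T7 promoter immediately followed by a lac operator. Transcription therefore depends on T7 RNA polymerase supplied by the host and is held off by Lac repressor until it is induced with IPTG or lactose. The plasmid carries its own lacI gene with its native promoter to supply the repressor. The hrp-1 coding sequence lies downstream of the operator and spans the numbering origin of the sequence record. It is followed shortly by a cytosolic form of E. coli MBP that lacks the signal sequence, which matches the stated design of a C-terminal MBP tag. After MBP come a short attB1-like fragment and a polyhistidine tag, then the T7 terminator, so the product probably ends with a His tag usable for metal-affinity purification, although the reading frame across these junctions cannot be confirmed from the table. Fragments of rrnB terminators, a 5S rRNA segment and a lacZα remnant are backbone carry-overs that insulate the cassette.

MBP fusions are commonly used to keep aggregation-prone proteins soluble during expression and purification. The associated publication concerns hnRNPA2 granule partitioning and tyrosine phosphorylation, which suggests recombinant HRP-1 was made for in vitro biochemical or biophysical work. The record does not state the 5′ cloning site.
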