Features (pLannotate 1.2.2; 17 found; start..end, strand, type, name):
    297..1394    +  CDS            MBP: maltose binding protein from E. coli; malE (mutated); This version of the gene does not encode a signal sequence, so MBP will remain in the cytosol.
   1414..1432    +  protein_bind   attB1 (fragment): mutant version of attB; core recombination site for the Gateway® BP reaction BP Clonase™
   1446..1462    +  CDS            7xHis (fragment): 6xHis affinity tag
   1471..1518    +  terminator     T7 terminator: transcription terminator for bacteriophage T7 RNA polymerase
   1578..1618    -  terminator     rrnB T1 terminator (fragment): transcription terminator T1 from the E. coli rrnB gene
   1620..1735    -  ncRNA          5S rRNA: Accession: RF00001 - 5S ribosomal RNA
   1766..1790    +  CDS            KanR (fragment): aminoglycoside phosphotransferase; aph(3')-Ia; confers resistance to kanamycin in bacteria or G418 (Geneticin®) in eukaryotes
   1820..1916    +  promoter       AmpR promoter (fragment): bla
   1919..2728    +  CDS            KanR: aminoglycoside phosphotransferase; aph(3')-Ia; confers resistance to kanamycin in bacteria or G418 (Geneticin®) in eukaryotes
   2737..2810    +  promoter       lacI promoter (fragment): lacI
   2811..3890    +  CDS            lacI: LACI_ECOLI - Experimental evidence at protein level: Swiss-Prot protein existence level 1. Repressor of the lactose operon. Binds allolactose as an inducer. From Escherichia coli (strain K12).
   3979..4567    +  rep_origin     ori: high-copy-number ColE1/pMB1/pBR322/pUC origin of replication
   4792..4809    +  terminator     rrnB T2 terminator (fragment): transcription terminator T2 from the E. coli rrnB gene
   4834..4853    -  CDS            lacZα (fragment): LacZα fragment of β-galactosidase; lacZ fragment
   5317..5335    +  promoter       T7 promoter: promoter for bacteriophage T7 RNA polymerase
   5336..5360    +  protein_bind   lac operator: The lac repressor binds to the lac operator to inhibit transcription in E. coli. This inhibition can be relieved by adding lactose or isopropyl-β-D-thiogalactopyranoside (IPTG). lac repressor encoded by lacI
   5406..260     +  CDS            hrp-1 (across the origin): ROA1_CAEEL - Also known as rbp-1 From Caenorhabditis elegans.
>Addgene plasmid #139117 | pJ4M_HRP-1_FL | addgene full sequence | sequence record 274844 | Addgene NGS Result
GGGGTCAGCAAGGTGGTGGTGGCCAGGGTGGTTGGGGTGGTCCGCAGCAGCAACAGGGTGGTGGTGGGTG
GGGTCAACAAGGCGGTGGCGGTCAAGGTGGATGGGGTGGCCCACAGCAACAACAGCAAGGCGGTTGGGGA
GGTCCGCAACAAGGTGGCGGCGGTGGAGGTTGGGGCGGTCAGGGTCAGCAGCAGGGTGGCTGGGGTGGTC
AATCTGGTGCGCAACAGTGGGCTCATGCGCAGGGCGGCAATCGTAACTATCTCGAGGAGAACCTGTACTT
TCAGGGTAGCGGTACCAAAATCGAAGAAGGTAAACTGGTAATCTGGATTAACGGCGATAAAGGCTATAAC
GGTCTCGCTGAAGTCGGTAAGAAATTCGAGAAAGATACCGGAATTAAAGTCACCGTTGAGCATCCGGATA
AACTGGAAGAGAAATTCCCACAGGTTGCGGCAACTGGCGATGGCCCTGACATTATCTTCTGGGCACACGA
CCGCTTTGGTGGCTACGCTCAATCTGGCCTGTTGGCTGAAATCACCCCGGACAAAGCGTTCCAGGACAAG
CTGTATCCGTTTACCTGGGATGCCGTACGTTACAACGGCAAGCTGATTGCTTACCCGATCGCTGTTGAAG
CGTTATCGCTGATTTATAACAAAGATCTGCTGCCGAACCCGCCAAAAACCTGGGAAGAGATCCCGGCGCT
GGATAAAGAACTGAAAGCGAAAGGTAAGAGCGCGCTGATGTTCAACCTGCAAGAACCGTACTTCACCTGG
CCGCTGATTGCTGCTGACGGGGGTTATGCGTTCAAGTATGAAAACGGCAAGTACGACATTAAAGACGTGG
GCGTGGATAACGCTGGCGCGAAAGCGGGTCTGACCTTCCTGGTTGACCTGATTAAAAACAAACACATGAA
TGCAGACACCGATTACTCCATCGCAGAAGCTGCCTTTAATAAAGGCGAAACAGCGATGACCATCAACGGC
CCGTGGGCATGGTCCAACATCGACACCAGCAAAGTGAATTATGGTGTAACGGTACTGCCGACCTTCAAGG
GTCAACCATCCAAACCGTTCGTTGGCGTGCTGAGCGCAGGTATTAACGCCGCCAGTCCGAACAAAGAGCT
GGCAAAAGAGTTCCTCGAAAACTATCTGCTGACTGATGAAGGTCTGGAAGCGGTTAATAAAGACAAACCG
CTGGGTGCCGTAGCGCTGAAGTCTTACGAGGAAGAGTTGGCGAAAGATCCACGTATTGCCGCCACCATGG
AAAACGCCCAGAAAGGTGAAATCATGCCGAACATCCCGCAGATGTCCGCTTTCTGGTATGCCGTGCGTAC
TGCGGTGATCAACGCCGCCAGCGGTCGTCAGACTGTCGATGAAGCCCTGAAAGACGCGCAGACTAATTCG
GGATCTGATATCACAAGTTTGTACAAAAAAGCTGAAGGCGGTACCCATCACCATCACCATCATTGACCCC
CTAGCATAACCCCTTGGGGCCTCTAAACGGGTCTTGAGGGGTTTTTTGCCCCTGAGACGCGTCAATCGAG
TTCGTACCTAAGGGCGACACCCCCTAATTAGCCCGGGCGAAAGGCCCAGTCTTTCGACTGAGCCTTTCGT
TTTATTTGATGCCTGGCAGTTCCCTACTCTCGCATGGGGAGTCCCCACACTACCATCGGCGCTACGGCGT
TTCACTTCTGAGTTCGGCATGGGGTCAGGTGGGACCACCGCGCTACTGCCGCCAGGCAAACAAGGGGTGT
TATGAGCCATATTCAGGTATAAATGGGCTCGCGATAATGTTCAGAATTGGTTAATTGGTTGTAACACTGA
CCCCTATTTGTTTATTTTTCTAAATACATTCAAATATGTATCCGCTCATGAGACAATAACCCTGATAAAT
GCTTCAATAATATTGAAAAAGGAAGAATATGAGCCATATTCAACGGGAAACGTCGAGGCCGCGATTAAAT
TCCAACATGGATGCTGATTTATATGGGTATAAATGGGCTCGCGATAATGTCGGGCAATCAGGTGCGACAA
TCTATCGCTTGTATGGGAAGCCCGATGCGCCAGAGTTGTTTCTGAAACATGGCAAAGGTAGCGTTGCCAA
TGATGTTACAGATGAGATGGTCAGACTAAACTGGCTGACGGAATTTATGCCACTTCCGACCATCAAGCAT
TTTATCCGTACTCCTGATGATGCATGGTTACTCACCACTGCGATCCCCGGAAAAACAGCGTTCCAGGTAT
TAGAAGAATATCCTGATTCAGGTGAAAATATTGTTGATGCGCTGGCAGTGTTCCTGCGCCGGTTGCACTC
GATTCCTGTTTGTAATTGTCCTTTTAACAGCGATCGCGTATTTCGCCTCGCTCAGGCGCAATCACGAATG
AATAACGGTTTGGTTGATGCGAGTGATTTTGATGACGAGCGTAATGGCTGGCCTGTTGAACAAGTCTGGA
AAGAAATGCATAAACTTTTGCCATTCTCACCGGATTCAGTCGTCACTCATGGTGATTTCTCACTTGATAA
CCTTATTTTTGACGAGGGGAAATTAATAGGTTGTATTGATGTTGGACGAGTCGGAATCGCAGACCGATAC
CAGGATCTTGCCATCCTATGGAACTGCCTCGGTGAGTTTTCTCCTTCATTACAGAAACGGCTTTTTCAAA
AATATGGTATTGATAATCCTGATATGAATAAATTGCAATTTCATTTGATGCTCGATGAGTTTTTCTAAGC
GGCGCGCCATCGAATGGCGCAAAACCTTTCGCGGTATGGCATGATAGCGCCCGGAAGAGAGTCAATTCAG
GGTGGTGAATATGAAACCAGTAACGTTATACGATGTCGCAGAGTATGCCGGTGTCTCTTATCAGACCGTT
TCCCGCGTGGTGAACCAGGCCAGCCACGTTTCTGCGAAAACGCGGGAAAAAGTGGAAGCGGCGATGGCGG
AGCTGAATTACATTCCCAACCGCGTGGCACAACAACTGGCGGGCAAACAGTCGTTGCTGATTGGCGTTGC
CACCTCCAGTCTGGCCCTGCACGCGCCGTCGCAAATTGTCGCGGCGATTAAATCTCGCGCCGATCAACTG
GGTGCCAGCGTGGTGGTGTCGATGGTAGAACGAAGCGGCGTCGAAGCCTGTAAAGCGGCGGTGCACAATC
TTCTCGCGCAACGCGTCAGTGGGCTGATCATTAACTATCCGCTGGATGACCAGGATGCCATTGCTGTGGA
AGCTGCCTGCACTAATGTTCCGGCGTTATTTCTTGATGTCTCTGACCAGACACCCATCAACAGTATTATT
TTCTCCCATGAGGACGGTACGCGACTGGGCGTGGAGCATCTGGTCGCATTGGGTCACCAGCAAATCGCGC
TGTTAGCGGGCCCATTAAGTTCTGTCTCGGCGCGTCTGCGTCTGGCTGGCTGGCATAAATATCTCACTCG
CAATCAAATTCAGCCGATAGCGGAACGGGAAGGCGACTGGAGTGCCATGTCCGGTTTTCAACAAACCATG
CAAATGCTGAATGAGGGCATCGTTCCCACTGCGATGCTGGTTGCCAACGATCAGATGGCGCTGGGCGCAA
TGCGCGCCATTACCGAGTCCGGGCTGCGCGTTGGTGCGGATATCTCGGTAGTGGGATACGACGATACCGA
AGATAGCTCATGTTATATCCCGCCGTTAACCACCATCAAACAGGATTTTCGCCTGCTGGGGCAAACCAGC
GTGGACCGCTTGCTGCAACTCTCTCAGGGCCAGGCGGTGAAGGGCAATCAGCTGTTGCCAGTCTCACTGG
TGAAAAGAAAAACCACCCTGGCGCCCAATACGCAAACCGCCTCTCCCCGCGCGTTGGCCGATTCATTAAT
GCAGCTGGCACGACAGGTTTCCCGACTGGAAAGCGGGCAGTGACTCATGACCAAAATCCCTTAACGTGAG
TTACGCGCGCGTCGTTCCACTGAGCGTCAGACCCCGTAGAAAAGATCAAAGGATCTTCTTGAGATCCTTT
TTTTCTGCGCGTAATCTGCTGCTTGCAAACAAAAAAACCACCGCTACCAGCGGTGGTTTGTTTGCCGGAT
CAAGAGCTACCAACTCTTTTTCCGAAGGTAACTGGCTTCAGCAGAGCGCAGATACCAAATACTGTTCTTC
TAGTGTAGCCGTAGTTAGCCCACCACTTCAAGAACTCTGTAGCACCGCCTACATACCTCGCTCTGCTAAT
CCTGTTACCAGTGGCTGCTGCCAGTGGCGATAAGTCGTGTCTTACCGGGTTGGACTCAAGACGATAGTTA
CCGGATAAGGCGCAGCGGTCGGGCTGAACGGGGGGTTCGTGCACACAGCCCAGCTTGGAGCGAACGACCT
ACACCGAACTGAGATACCTACAGCGTGAGCTATGAGAAAGCGCCACGCTTCCCGAAGGGAGAAAGGCGGA
CAGGTATCCGGTAAGCGGCAGGGTCGGAACAGGAGAGCGCACGAGGGAGCTTCCAGGGGGAAACGCCTGG
TATCTTTATAGTCCTGTCGGGTTTCGCCACCTCTGACTTGAGCGTCGATTTTTGTGATGCTCGTCAGGGG
GGCGGAGCCTATGGAAAAACGCCAGCAACGCGGCCTTTTTACGGTTCCTGGCCTTTTGCTGGCCTTTTGC
TCACATGTTCTTTCCTGCGTTATCCCCTGATTCTGTGGATAACCGTATTACCGCCTTTGAGTGAGCTGAT
ACCGCTCGCCGCAGCCGAACGACCGAGCGCAGCGAGTCAGTGAGCGAGGAAGCGGAAGGCGAGAGTAGGG
AACTGCCAGGCATCAAACTAAGCAGAAGGCCCCTGACGGATGGCCTTTTTGCGTTTCTACAAACTCTTTC
TGTGTTGTAAAACGACGGCCAGTCTTAAGCTCGGGCCCCCTGGGCGGTTCTGATAACGAGTAATCGTTAA
TCCGCAAATAACGTAAAAACCCGCTTCGGCGGGTTTTTTTATGGGGGGAGTTTAGGGAAAGAGCATTTGT
CAGAATATTTAAGGGCGCCTGTCACTTTGCTTGATATATGAGAATTATTTAACCTTATAAATGAGAAAAA
AGCAACGCACTTTAAATAAGATACGTTGCTTTTTCGATTGATGAACACCTATAATTAAACTATTCATCTA
TTATTTATGATTTTTTGTATATACAATATTTCTAGTTTGTTAAAGAGAATTAAGAAAATAAATCTCGAAA
ATAATAAAGGGAAAATCAGTTTTTGATATCAAAATTATACATGTCAACGATAATACAAAATATAATACAA
ACTATAAGATGTTATCAGTATTTATTATGCATTTAGAATAAATTTTGTGTCGCCCTTCCGCGAAATTAAT
ACGACTCACTATAGGGGAATTGTGAGCGGATAACAATTCCCCTCTAGAAATAATTTTGTTTAACTTTTGA
AGGAGATATACCCATATGACCGACGTCGAGATTAAAGCCGAGAACGGCTCGGGTGATGCCTCTCTGGAGC
CGGAGAATCTGCGCAAGATCTTCGTTGGCGGCCTGACGAGCAATACCACCGATGACCTGATGCGTGAGTT
CTACAGCCAATTTGGCGAGATCACCGACATTATTGTTATGCGCGATCCGACTACGAAGCGCAGCCGTGGC
TTTGGCTTTGTGACGTTTAGCGGCAAGACTGAAGTTGACGCTGCGATGAAGCAACGCCCGCATATCATTG
ACGGCAAGACCGTGGACCCGAAGCGTGCAGTTCCGCGTGATGACAAAAACCGCAGCGAAAGCAACGTTAG
CACCAAACGCCTGTACGTGAGCGGTGTGCGTGAAGATCACACCGAAGATATGCTGACCGAGTACTTCACC
AAATATGGTACCGTCACGAAAAGCGAGATTATCTTGGATAAAGCGACGCAAAAGCCGCGTGGTTTCGGCT
TTGTCACCTTCGACGATCACGATTCCGTTGACCAGTGTGTGCTGCAGAAAAGCCACATGGTGAATGGCCA
TCGCTGCGACGTCCGTAAGGGTTTGAGCAAAGACGAAATGTCCAAGGCACAAATGAACCGTGACAGAGAA
ACGCGCGGTGGTCGTAGCCGTGATGGTCAGCGTGGCGGCTACAACGGTGGTGGCGGTGGTGGTGGAGGAT
GGGGCGGTCCAGCACAGCGTGGTGGCCCTGGTGCGTACGGCGGTCCTGGTGGTGGGGGTCAGGGTGGCTA
TGGCGGCGATTATGGTGGCGGCT
