>Addgene plasmid #139117 | pJ4M_HRP-1_FL | depositor partial sequence | sequence record 269182 | insert
GAAGGAGATATACCATGGGCAGCGACAAAATCCACCATCATCACCACCACGAAAATCTGTACTTCCAGGG
TCATATGACCGACGTCGAGATTAAAGCCGAGAACGGCTCGGGTGATGCCTCTCTGGAGCCGGAGAATCTG
CGCAAGATCTTCGTTGGCGGCCTGACGAGCAATACCACCGATGACCTGATGCGTGAGTTCTACAGCCAAT
TTGGCGAGATCACCGACATTATTGTTATGCGCGATCCGACTACGAAGCGCAGCCGTGGCTTTGGCTTTGT
GACGTTTAGCGGCAAGACTGAAGTTGACGCTGCGATGAAGCAACGCCCGCATATCATTGACGGCAAGACC
GTGGACCCGAAGCGTGCAGTTCCGCGTGATGACAAAAACCGCAGCGAAAGCAACGTTAGCACCAAACGCC
TGTACGTGAGCGGTGTGCGTGAAGATCACACCGAAGATATGCTGACCGAGTACTTCACCAAATATGGTAC
CGTCACGAAAAGCGAGATTATCTTGGATAAAGCGACGCAAAAGCCGCGTGGTTTCGGCTTTGTCACCTTC
GACGATCACGATTCCGTTGACCAGTGTGTGCTGCAGAAAAGCCACATGGTGAATGGCCATCGCTGCGACG
TCCGTAAGGGTTTGAGCAAAGACGAAATGTCCAAGGCACAAATGAACCGTGACAGAGAAACGCGCGGTGG
TCGTAGCCGTGATGGTCAGCGTGGCGGCTACAACGGTGGTGGCGGTGGTGGTGGAGGATGGGGCGGTCCA
GCACAGCGTGGTGGCCCTGGTGCGTACGGCGGTCCTGGTGGTGGGGGTCAGGGTGGCTATGGCGGCGATT
ATGGTGGCGGCTGGGGTCAGCAAGGTGGTGGTGGCCAGGGTGGTTGGGGTGGTCCGCAGCAGCAACAGGG
TGGTGGTGGGTGGGGTCAACAAGGCGGTGGCGGTCAAGGTGGATGGGGTGGCCCACAGCAACAACAGCAA
GGCGGTTGGGGAGGTCCGCAACAAGGTGGCGGCGGTGGAGGTTGGGGCGGTCAGGGTCAGCAGCAGGGTG
GCTGGGGTGGTCAATCTGGTGCGCAACAGTGGGCTCATGCGCAGGGCGGCAATCGTAACTATTAACTCGA
G
